Addgene plasmid #152950: pGBW-m4134358
Purpose: Mammalian expression plasmid for SARS-CoV-2 endoRNAse
Depositing lab: Ginkgo Bioworks & Benjie Chen. Depositing organization: Ginkgo Bioworks.
Backbone
  Vector backbone: pTwist_CMV_6
  Backbone size w/o insert (bp): 4180
  Vector type: Mammalian Expression
Growth in bacteria
  Bacterial resistance: Ampicillin, 100 μg/mL
  Growth temperature: 37°C
  Growth strain: DH5alpha
  Copy number: High Copy
Gene/Insert
  Gene/Insert name: SARS-CoV-2 endoRNAse
  Species: Severe acute respiratory syndrome coronavirus 2
  Insert size (bp): 1031
  Mutation: wt
  Entrez Gene: ORF1ab (a.k.a. GU280_gp01)
  Promoter: CMV
  Tag / fusion protein: Cleavable TEV;S-tag (C terminal on backbone)
  Cloning method: Unknown
Resource information
  A portion of this plasmid was derived from a plasmid made by: GinkgoBioworks
Depositor comments: NCBI reference sequence: YP_009725310.1
How to cite: pGBW-m4134358 was a gift from Ginkgo Bioworks & Benjie Chen (Addgene plasmid # 152950 ; http://n2t.net/addgene:152950 ; RRID:Addgene_152950)
