[The description below was written by a language model from this plasmid's Addgene catalogue record and pLannotate feature annotations shown in this document.]
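Description:
pGBW-m4134358 is a mammalian expression plasmid built on the pTwist_CMV_6 backbone that carries the wild-type SARS-CoV-2 endoRNAse coding sequence, a roughly 1 kb segment of the viral ORF1ab replicase polyprotein. In bacteria it is maintained as a high-copy plasmid through a ColE1/pUC-type origin and selected with ampicillin via a β-lactamase (AmpR) gene. The full sequence record is about 5.3 kb, consistent with the stated backbone and insert sizes.

Expression in mammalian cells is driven by the human cytomegalovirus immediate-early enhancer and promoter. The annotation software detects the enhancer plus short CMV promoter matches, one of them resembling a truncated CMV variant, located just upstream of the circular junction leading into the insert. The open reading frame is recognised as a fragment of the SARS-CoV-2 replicase polyprotein. The functional text attached to that automatic hit describes the 2'-O-methyltransferase, which is a generic note for the polyprotein entry rather than a description of this insert; the catalogue record identifies the product as the endoribonuclease. According to the catalogue, the backbone supplies a C-terminal S-tag preceded by a TEV protease cleavage site, allowing detection or affinity capture and subsequent tag removal, although these elements are not separately annotated in the feature table. An SV40 polyadenylation signal is annotated downstream of the insert, though on the opposite strand in this automatic call. The expression unit is flanked by β-globin insulator elements, T7 and rrnG transcription terminators and a synthetic poly(A) signal upstream of the enhancer, which help isolate the cassette from read-through transcription.

The construct is suited to transient expression of the tagged viral endoRNAse in mammalian cells for functional, interaction or purification studies.
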