Features (pLannotate 1.2.2; 16 found; start..end, strand, type, name):
      8..1042    +  CDS            rep (fragment): R1AB_SARS2 - Experimental evidence at protein level: Swiss-Prot protein existence level 1. [2'-O-methyltransferase]: Methyltransferase that mediates mRNA cap 2'-O-ribose methylation to the 5'-cap structure of viral mRNAs. N7-methyl guanosine cap is a prerequisite for binding of nsp16. Therefore plays an essential role in viral mRNAs cap methylation which is essential to evade immune system. From Severe acute respiratory syndrome coronavirus 2 (2019-nCoV) (SARS-CoV-2).
   1158..1279    -  polyA_signal   SV40 poly(A) signal: SV40 polyadenylation signal
   1302..1371    -  CDS            large T antigen (fragment): large T antigen from SV40 (simian virus 40)
   1394..1440    +  terminator     T7 terminator: transcription terminator for bacteriophage T7 RNA polymerase
   1470..1606    +  terminator     rrnG terminator: transcription terminator from the E. coli ribosomal RNA rrnG operon (Albrechtsen et al., 1991)
   1651..1722    +  misc_feature   3' β-globin insulator: insulator downstream of the human β-globin locus (Farrell et al., 2002)
   1948..2536    -  rep_origin     ori: high-copy-number ColE1/pMB1/pBR322/pUC origin of replication
   2708..2772    -  CDS            bla(M) (fragment): β-lactamase lacking the signal sequence; bla(M); allows cytosolic expression of β-lactamase
   3282..4142    +  CDS            AmpR: β-lactamase; bla; confers resistance to ampicillin, carbenicillin, and related antibiotics
   4155..4291    +  terminator     rrnG terminator: transcription terminator from the E. coli ribosomal RNA rrnG operon (Albrechtsen et al., 1991)
   4443..4514    +  misc_feature   5' β-globin insulator: insulator upstream of the human β-globin locus (Farrell et al., 2002)
   4519..4565    -  terminator     T7 terminator: transcription terminator for bacteriophage T7 RNA polymerase
   4583..4631    -  polyA_signal   poly(A) signal: synthetic polyadenylation signal
   4712..5015    +  enhancer       CMV enhancer: human cytomegalovirus immediate early enhancer
   5088..5105    -  promoter       CMV promoter (fragment): human cytomegalovirus (CMV) immediate early promoter
   5168..5219    +  promoter       CMVd2 promoter: truncated human cytomegalovirus (CMV) immediate early promoter that yields moderately reduced expression relative to the full-length promoter
>Addgene plasmid #152950 | pGBW-m4134358 | depositor full sequence | sequence record 295962 | Full Sequence
CACCATGTTAGAAAATGTGGCTTTTAATGTTGTAAATAAGGGACACTTTGATGGACAACAGGGTGAAGTA
CCAGTTTCTATCATTAATAACACTGTTTACACAAAAGTTGATGGTGTTGATGTAGAATTGTTTGAAAATA
AAACAACATTACCTGTTAATGTAGCATTTGAGCTTTGGGCTAAGCGCAACATTAAACCAGTACCAGAGGT
GAAAATACTCAATAATTTGGGTGTGGACATTGCTGCTAATACTGTGATCTGGGACTACAAAAGAGATGCT
CCAGCACATATATCTACTATTGGTGTTTGTTCTATGACTGACATAGCCAAGAAACCAACTGAAACGATTT
GTGCACCACTCACTGTCTTTTTTGATGGTAGAGTTGATGGTCAAGTAGACTTATTTAGAAATGCCCGTAA
TGGTGTTCTTATTACAGAAGGTAGTGTTAAAGGTTTACAACCATCTGTAGGTCCCAAACAAGCTAGTCTT
AATGGAGTCACATTAATTGGAGAAGCCGTAAAAACACAGTTCAATTATTATAAGAAAGTTGATGGTGTTG
TCCAACAATTACCTGAAACTTACTTTACTCAGAGTAGAAATTTACAAGAATTTAAACCCAGGAGTCAAAT
GGAAATTGATTTCTTAGAATTAGCTATGGATGAATTCATTGAACGGTATAAATTAGAAGGCTATGCCTTC
GAACATATCGTTTATGGAGATTTTAGTCATAGTCAGTTAGGTGGTTTACATCTACTGATTGGACTAGCTA
AACGTTTTAAGGAATCACCTTTTGAATTAGAAGATTTTATTCCTATGGACAGTACAGTTAAAAACTATTT
CATAACAGATGCGCAAACAGGTTCATCTAAGTGTGTGTGTTCTGTTATTGATTTATTACTTGATGATTTT
GTTGAAATAATAAAATCCCAAGATTTATCTGTAGTTTCTAAGGTTGTCAAAGTGACTATTGACTATACAG
AAATTTCATTTATGCTTTGGTGTAAAGATGGCCATGTAGAAACATTTTACCCAAAATTAGAAAACCTTTA
CTTTCAGTCGAAAGAAACCGCGGCAGCTAAGTTCGAGAGGCAGCACATGGACAGTTAAGCTAGCTTGACT
GACTGAGATACAGCGTACCTTCAGCTCACAGACATGATAAGATACATTGATGAGTTTGGACAAACCACAA
CTAGAATGCAGTGAAAAAAATGCTTTATTTGTGAAATTTGTGATGCTATTGCTTTATTTGTAACCATTAT
AAGCTGCAATAAACAAGTTAACAACAACAATTGCATTCATTTTATGTTTCAGGTTCAGGGGGAGGTGTGG
GAGGTTTTTTAAAGCAAGTAAAACCTCTACAAATGTGGTATTGGCCCATCTCTATCGGTATCGTAGCATA
ACCCCTTGGGGCCTCTAAACGGGTCTTGAGGGGTTTTTTGTGCCCCTCGGGCCGGATTGCTATCTACCGG
CATTGGCGCAGAAAAAAATGCCTGATGCGACGCTGCGCGTCTTATACTCCCACATATGCCAGATTCAGCA
ACGGATACGGCTTCCCCAACTTGCCCACTTCCATACGTGTCCTCCTTACCAGAAATTTATCCTTAAGGTC
GTCAGCTATCCTGCAGGCGATCTCTCGATTTCGATCAAGACATTCCTTTAATGGTCTTTTCTGGACACCA
CTAGGGGTCAGAAGTAGTTCATCAAACTTTCTTCCCTCCCTAATCTCATTGGTTACCTTGGGCTATCGAA
ACTTAATTAACCAGTCAAGTCAGCTACTTGGCGAGATCGACTTGTCTGGGTTTCGACTACGCTCAGAATT
GCGTCAGTCAAGTTCGATCTGGTCCTTGCTATTGCACCCGTTCTCCGATTACGAGTTTCATTTAAATCAT
GTGAGCAAAAGGCCAGCAAAAGGCCAGGAACCGTAAAAAGGCCGCGTTGCTGGCGTTTTTCCATAGGCTC
CGCCCCCCTGACGAGCATCACAAAAATCGACGCTCAAGTCAGAGGTGGCGAAACCCGACAGGACTATAAA
GATACCAGGCGTTTCCCCCTGGAAGCTCCCTCGTGCGCTCTCCTGTTCCGACCCTGCCGCTTACCGGATA
CCTGTCCGCCTTTCTCCCTTCGGGAAGCGTGGCGCTTTCTCATAGCTCACGCTGTAGGTATCTCAGTTCG
GTGTAGGTCGTTCGCTCCAAGCTGGGCTGTGTGCACGAACCCCCCGTTCAGCCCGACCGCTGCGCCTTAT
CCGGTAACTATCGTCTTGAGTCCAACCCGGTAAGACACGACTTATCGCCACTGGCAGCAGCCACTGGTAA
CAGGATTAGCAGAGCGAGGTATGTAGGCGGTGCTACAGAGTTCTTGAAGTGGTGGCCTAACTACGGCTAC
ACTAGAAGAACAGTATTTGGTATCTGCGCTCTGCTGAAGCCAGTTACCTTCGGAAAAAGAGTTGGTAGCT
CTTGATCCGGCAAACAAACCACCGCTGGTAGCGGTGGTTTTTTTGTTTGCAAGCAGCAGATTACGCGCAG
AAAAAAAGGATCTCAAGAAGATCCTTTGATCTTTTCTACGGGGTCTGACGCTCAGTGGAACGAAAACTCA
CGTTAAGGGATTTTGGTCATGAGATTATCAAAAAGGATCTTCACCTAGATCCTTTTAAATTAAAAATGAA
GTTTTAAATCAATCTAAAGTATATATGAGTAAACTTGGTCTGACAGTTACCAATGCTTAATCAGTGAGGC
ACCTATCTCAGCGATCTGTCTATTTCGTTCATCCATAGTTGCATTTAAATTTCCGAACTCTCCAAGGCCC
TCGTCGGAAAATCTTCAAACCTTTCGTCCGATCCATCTTGCAGGCTACCTCTCGAACGAACTATCGCAAG
TCTCTTGGCCGGCCTTGCGCCTTGGCTATTGCTTGGCAGCGCCTATCGCCAGGTATTACTCCAATCCCGA
ATATCCGAGATCGGGATCACCCGAGAGAAGTTCAACCTACATCCTCAATCCCGATCTATCCGAGATCCGA
GGAATATCGAAATCGGGGCGCGCCTGGTGTACCGAGAACGATCCTCTCAGTGCGAGTCTCGACGATCCAT
ATCGTTGCTTGGCAGTCAGCCAGTCGGAATCCAGCTTGGGACCCAGGAAGTCCAATCGTCAGATATTGTA
CTCAAGCCTGGTCACGGCAGCGTACCGATCTGTTTAAACCTAGATATTGATAGTCTGATCGGTCAACGTA
TAATCGAGTCCTAGCTTTTGCAAACATCTATCAAGAGACAGGATCAGCAGGAGGCTTTCGCATGAGTATT
CAACATTTCCGTGTCGCCCTTATTCCCTTTTTTGCGGCATTTTGCCTTCCTGTTTTTGCTCACCCAGAAA
CGCTGGTGAAAGTAAAAGATGCTGAAGATCAGTTGGGTGCGCGAGTGGGTTACATCGAACTGGATCTCAA
CAGCGGTAAGATCCTTGAGAGTTTTCGCCCCGAAGAACGCTTTCCAATGATGAGCACTTTTAAAGTTCTG
CTATGTGGCGCGGTATTATCCCGTATTGACGCCGGGCAAGAGCAACTCGGTCGCCGCATACACTATTCTC
AGAATGACTTGGTTGAGTATTCACCAGTCACAGAAAAGCATCTTACGGATGGCATGACAGTAAGAGAATT
ATGCAGTGCTGCCATAACCATGAGTGATAACACTGCGGCCAACTTACTTCTGACAACGATTGGAGGACCG
AAGGAGCTAACCGCTTTTTTGCACAACATGGGGGATCATGTAACTCGCCTTGATCGTTGGGAACCGGAGC
TGAATGAAGCCATACCAAACGACGAGCGTGACACCACGATGCCTGTAGCAATGGCAACAACCTTGCGTAA
ACTATTAACTGGCGAACTACTTACTCTAGCTTCCCGGCAACAGTTGATAGACTGGATGGAGGCGGATAAA
GTTGCAGGACCACTTCTGCGCTCGGCCCTTCCGGCTGGCTGGTTTATTGCTGATAAATCTGGAGCCGGTG
AGCGTGGGTCTCGCGGTATCATTGCAGCACTGGGGCCAGATGGTAAGCCCTCCCGTATCGTAGTTATCTA
CACGACGGGGAGTCAGGCAACTATGGATGAACGAAATAGACAGATCGCTGAGATAGGTGCCTCACTGATT
AAGCATTGGTAACCGATTCTAGGTGCATTGGCGCAGAAAAAAATGCCTGATGCGACGCTGCGCGTCTTAT
ACTCCCACATATGCCAGATTCAGCAACGGATACGGCTTCCCCAACTTGCCCACTTCCATACGTGTCCTCC
TTACCAGAAATTTATCCTTAAGATCCCGAATCGTTTAAACTCGACTCTGGCTCTATCGAATCTCCGTCGT
TTCGAGCTTACGCGAACAGCCGTGGCGCTCATTTGCTCGTCGGGCATCGAATCTCGTCAGCTATCGTCAG
CTTACCTTTTTGGCAGCGATCGCGGCTCCCGACATCTTGGACCATTAGCTCCACAGGTATCTTCTTCCCT
CTAGTGGTCATAACAGCAGCTTCAGCTACCTCTCAATTCAAAAAACCCCTCAAGACCCGTTTAGAGGCCC
CAAGGGGTTATGCTATCAATCGTTGCGTTACACACACAAAAAACCAACACACATCCATCTTCGATGGATA
GCGATTTTATTATCTAACTGCTGATCGAGTGTAGCCAGATCTAGTAATCAATTACGGGGTCATTAGTTCA
TAGCCCATATATGGAGTTCCGCGTTACATAACTTACGGTAAATGGCCCGCCTGGCTGACCGCCCAACGAC
CCCCGCCCATTGACGTCAATAATGACGTATGTTCCCATAGTAACGCCAATAGGGACTTTCCATTGACGTC
AATGGGTGGAGTATTTACGGTAAACTGCCCACTTGGCAGTACATCAAGTGTATCATATGCCAAGTACGCC
CCCTATTGACGTCAATGACGGTAAATGGCCCGCCTGGCATTATGCCCAGTACATGACCTTATGGGACTTT
CCTACTTGGCAGTACATCTACGTATTAGTCATCGCTATTACCATGCTGATGCGGTTTTGGCAGTACATCA
ATGGGCGTGGATAGCGGTTTGACTCACGGGGATTTCCAAGTCTCCACCCCATTGACGTCAATGGGAGTTT
GTTTTGGCACCAAAATCAACGGGACTTTCCAAAATGTCGTAACAACTCCGCCCCATTGACGCAAATGGGC
GGTAGGCGTGTACGGTGGGAGGTCTATATAAGCAGAGCTGGTTTAGTGAACCGTCAGATCAGATCTTTGT
CGATCCTACCATCCACTCGACACACCCGCCAGCGGCCGC
